Addgene plasmid #20420: pWZL Neo Myr Flag CDKN1B
Depositing lab: William Hahn & Jean Zhao. Depositing organization: Dana-Farber Cancer Institute. Publication: Integrative Genomic Approaches Identify IKBKE as a Breast Cancer Oncogene (Kinase Library Clones). Boehm JS, Zhao JJ, Yao J, Kim SY, Firestein R, Dunn IF, Sjostrom SK, Garraway LA, Weremowicz S, Richardson AL, Greulich H, Stewart CJ, Mulvey LA, Shen RR, Ambrogio L, Hirozane-Kishikawa T, Hill DE, Vidal M, Meyerson M, Grenier JK, Hinkle G, Root DE, Roberts TM, Lander ES, Polyak K, Hahn WC. Cell. 2007 Jun 15. 129(6):1065-1079. 10.1016/j.cell.2007.03.052 PubMed 17574021.
Backbone
  Vector backbone: pWZL-Neo-Myr-Flag-DEST
  Backbone manufacturer: William Hahn Lab (available at Addgene, #15300)
  Vector type: Mammalian Expression, Retroviral
  Selectable markers: Neomycin (select with G418)
Growth in bacteria
  Bacterial resistance: Ampicillin, 100 μg/mL
  Growth temperature: 37°C
  Growth strain: Stbl3
  Growth instructions: Stbl3 cells to prevent recombination.
  Copy number: Unknown
Gene/Insert
  Gene/Insert name: CDKN1B (alt name: cyclin-dependent kinase inhibitor 1B)
  Species: H. sapiens (human)
  Entrez Gene: CDKN1B (a.k.a. CDKN4, KIP1, MEN1B, MEN4, P27KIP1)
  Tag / fusion protein: Myr (N terminal on backbone); Flag (N terminal on backbone)
  Cloning method: Gateway Cloning
  Sequencing primers: 5′ pWZL-Fwd (GAA CCT CCT CGT TCG ACC); 3′ pWZL-Rev (TTC CGG GCC CTC ACA TTG)
Resource information
  A portion of this plasmid was derived from a plasmid made by: 3-D8
Terms and licenses: Academic/Nonprofit Terms; Industry Terms: Not Available to Industry
Depositor comments: ORFs were cloned into Gateway compatible pEntry vectors. An LR recombination reaction was performed to move the ORF to pWZL-Neo-Myr-Flag DEST such that the ORF would have 5' myristoylation and flag tags. This plasmid is part of a kinase library, and the gene has been verified, but has not been fully sequenced for minor mutations. Please see the following link for plasmids from this article that are not part of the kinase library http://www.addgene.org/pubmed/17574021
How to cite: pWZL Neo Myr Flag CDKN1B was a gift from William Hahn & Jean Zhao (Addgene plasmid # 20420 ; http://n2t.net/addgene:20420 ; RRID:Addgene_20420)
