[The description below was written by a language model from this plasmid's Addgene catalogue record and pLannotate feature annotations shown in this document.]
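Description:
pWZL Neo Myr Flag CDKN1B is a Moloney murine leukemia virus-based retroviral vector for stable expression of human CDKN1B (cyclin-dependent kinase inhibitor 1B, p27Kip1) in mammalian cells. It was made by Gateway LR recombination of an entry-clone ORF into the pWZL-Neo-Myr-Flag-DEST backbone, and the CDKN1B coding sequence is accordingly flanked by attB1 and attB2 sites. In bacteria the plasmid is maintained through a high-copy ColE1/pUC-type origin and selected with ampicillin via the bla gene. A recombination-deficient strain is recommended because of the repeated LTR sequences. The annotation also detects an M13 phage origin, short lacI fragments and a fragment of Epstein-Barr virus oriP in the backbone.

The viral transcription unit begins with a CMV enhancer/promoter joined to partial LTR sequence, a hybrid 5' LTR arrangement that drives production of genomic RNA in packaging cells. It is followed by a packaging signal and a truncated gag region that supports encapsidation. Downstream, a Src-derived N-myristoylation signal and, according to the catalogue entry, a Flag epitope are fused to the N terminus of CDKN1B. The Flag tag itself was not picked up in the feature table. Myristoylation targets the fusion protein to membranes, and Flag permits its detection. An EMCV IRES then links translation of the neomycin phosphotransferase gene to the same transcript, allowing G418 selection of transduced cells, and the cassette ends at the 3' LTR.

The clone belongs to a library of myristoylated, Flag-tagged kinase and kinase-related ORFs built for gain-of-function screening in cancer research. The depositor notes that gene identity was verified but that the insert was not fully sequenced for minor mutations.
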