Features (pLannotate 1.2.2; 20 found; start..end, strand, type, name):
      2..54      +  CDS            lacI (fragment): lac repressor; lacI; The lac repressor binds to the lac operator to inhibit transcription in E. coli. This inhibition can be relieved by adding lactose or isopropyl-β-D-thiogalactopyranoside (IPTG).
     70..521     -  rep_origin     M13 ori (sequence partly withheld): M13 bacteriophage origin of replication; arrow indicates direction of (+) strand synthesis
    668..1045    +  enhancer       CMV enhancer: human cytomegalovirus immediate early enhancer
   1047..1246    +  promoter       CMV promoter: human cytomegalovirus (CMV) immediate early promoter
   1263..1407    +  LTR            3' LTR (ΔU3) (fragment): self-inactivating 3' long terminal repeat (LTR) from Moloney murine leukemia virus
   1529..1803    +  misc_feature   MESV Ψ (fragment): packaging signal of murine embryonic stem cell virus
   1870..2286    +  CDS            gag (truncated): truncated Moloney murine leukemia virus (MMLV) gag gene lacking the start codon
   2334..2351    +  CDS            myr (fragment): N-myristoylation signal from Src kinase (Pellman et al., 1985; Kaplan et al., 1988)
   2407..2424    +  protein_bind   attB1 (fragment): mutant version of attB; core recombination site for the Gateway® BP reaction BP Clonase™
   2430..3023    +  CDS            CDKN1B: CDN1B_HUMAN - Also known as KIP1. Experimental evidence at protein level: Swiss-Prot protein existence level 1. Important regulator of cell cycle progression. Inhibits the kinase activity of CDK2 bound to cyclin A, but has little inhibitory activity on CDK2 bound to SPDYA (PubMed:28666995). Involved in G1 arrest. Potent inhibitor of cyclin E- and cyclin A-CDK2 complexes. Forms a complex with cyclin type D-CDK4 complexes and is involved in the assembly, stability, and modulation of CCND1-CDK4 complex activation. Acts either as an inhibitor or an activator of cyclin type D-CDK4 complexes dependi
   3025..3049    -  protein_bind   attB2: mutant version of attB; recombination site for the Gateway® BP reaction BP Clonase™
   3108..3569    +  misc_feature   IRES: internal ribosome entry site (IRES) of the encephalomyocarditis virus (EMCV)
   3574..4365    +  CDS            neo: KKA2_KLEPN - Also known as kan, nptII. Experimental evidence at protein level: Swiss-Prot protein existence level 1. Resistance to kanamycin, neomycin, paromomycin, ribostamycin, butirosin and gentamicin B. From Klebsiella pneumoniae.
   4433..4554    +  LTR            3' LTR (ΔU3) (fragment): self-inactivating 3' long terminal repeat (LTR) from Moloney murine leukemia virus
   4555..5024    +  LTR            LTR: long terminal repeat from Moloney murine leukemia virus
   5060..5164    +  promoter       AmpR promoter: bla
   5165..6025    +  CDS            AmpR: β-lactamase; bla; confers resistance to ampicillin, carbenicillin, and related antibiotics
   6184..7535    +  rep_origin     oriP (fragment): Epstein-Barr virus oriP replication origin (Yates et al., 2000)
   7791..8379    +  rep_origin     ori: high-copy-number ColE1/pMB1/pBR322/pUC origin of replication
   8562..8612    +  CDS            lacI (fragment): lac repressor; lacI; The lac repressor binds to the lac operator to inhibit transcription in E. coli. This inhibition can be relieved by adding lactose or isopropyl-β-D-thiogalactopyranoside (IPTG).
>Addgene plasmid #20420 | pWZL Neo Myr Flag CDKN1B | addgene full sequence | sequence record 157860 | Addgene next-generation full plasmid sequencing result
AGCGCCCAATACGCAAACCGCCTCTCCCCGCGCGTTGGCCGATTCATTAATGCAACTATGGTTGGCGCGT
TGTAAACGTTAATATTTTGTTAAAATTCGCGTTAAATTTTTGTTAAATCAGCTCATTTTTTAACCAATAG
ACCGAAATCGGCAAAATCCCTTATAAATCAAAAGAATAGCCCGAGATAGAGT
[37 nt withheld, positions 193-229]
AAAGAACGTGGACTCCAACGTCAAAGG
[141 nt withheld, positions 257-397]
G
[46 nt withheld, positions 399-444]
A
[76 nt withheld, positions 446-521]
CCGATCTTCAATATTGGCCATTAGCCATATTATTCATTGGTTATATAGCATAAATCAATATTGGCTATTG
GCCATTGCATACGTTGTATCTATATCATAATATGTACATTTATATTGGCTCATGTCCAATATGACCGCCA
TGTTGGCATTGATTATTGACTAGTTATTAATAGTAATCAATTACGGGGTCATTAGTTCATAGCCCATATA
TGGAGTTCCGCGTTACATAACTTACGGTAAATGGCCCGCCTGGCTGACCGCCCAACGACCCCCGCCCATT
GACGTCAATAATGACGTATGTTCCCATAGTAACGCCAATAGGGACTTTCCATTGACGTCAATGGGTGGAG
TATTTACGGTAAACTGCCCACTTGGCAGTACATCAAGTGTATCATATGCCAAGTCCGCCCCCTATTGACG
TCAATGACGGTAAATGGCCCGCCTGGCATTATGCCCAGTACATGACCTTACGGGACTTTCCTACTTGGCA
GTACATCTACGTATTAGTCATCGCTATTACCATGGTGATGCGGTTTTGGCAGTACACCAATGGGCGTGGA
TAGCGGTTTGACTCACGGGGATTTCCAAGTCTCCACCCCATTGACGTCAATGGGAGTTTGTTTTGGCACC
AAAATCAACGGGACTTTCCAAAATGTCGTAATAACCCCGCCCCGTTGACGCAAATGGGCGGTAGGCGTGT
ACGGTGGGAGGTCTATATAAGCAGAGCTGGTTTAGTGAACCGCGCCAGTCCTCCGATTGACTGAGTCGCC
CGGGTACCCGTGTATCCAATAAACCCTCTTGCAGTTGCATCCGACTTGTGGTCTCGCTGTTCCTTGGGAG
GGTCTCCTCTGAGTGATTGACTACCCGTCAGCGGGGGTCTTTCATTTGGGGGCTCGTCCGGGATCGGGAG
ACCCCTGCCCAGGGACCACCGACCCACCACCGGGAGGCAAGCTGGCCAGCAACTTATCTGTGTCTGTCCG
ATTGTCTAGTGTCTATGACTGATTTTATGCGCCTGCGTCGGTACTAGTTAGCTAACTAGCTCTGTATCTG
GCGGACCCGTGGTGGAACTGACGAGTTCTGAACACCCGGCCGCAACCCTGGGAGACGTCCCAGGGACTTT
GGGGGCCGTTTTTGTGGCCCGACCTGAGGAAGGGAGTCGATGTGGAATCCGACCCCGTCAGGATATGTGG
TTCTGGTAGGAGACGAGAACCTAAAACAGTTCCCGCCTCCGTCTGAATTTTTGCTTTCGGTTTGGAACCG
AAGCCGCGCGTCTTGTCTGCTGCAGCGCTGCAGCATCGTTCTGTGTTGTCTCTGTCTGACTGTGTTTCTG
TATTTGTCTGAAAATTAGGGCCAGACTGTTACCACTCCCTTAAGTTTGACCTTAGGTCACTGGAAAGATG
TCGAGCGGATCGCTCACAACCAGTCGGTAGATGTCAAGAAGAGACGTTGGGTTACCTTCTGCTCTGCAGA
ATGGCCAACCTTTAACGTCGGATGGCCGCGAGACGGCACCTTTAACCGAGACCTCATCACCCAGGTTAAG
ATCAAGGTCTTTTCACCTGGCCCGCATGGACACCCAGACCAGGTCCCCTACATCGTGACCTGGGAAGCCT
TGGCTTTTGACCCCCCTCCCTGGGTCAAGCCCTTTGTACACCCTAAGCCTCCGCCTCCTCTTCCTCCATC
CGCCCCGTCTCTCCCCCTTGAACCTCCTCGTTCGACCCCGCCTCGATCCTCCCTTTATCCAGCCCTCACT
CCTTCTCTAGGCGCCGGCCGGATCCAGAATTCGCCACCATGGGGTCTTCAAAATCTAAACCAAAGGACCC
CAGCCAGCGCCGGCGCAGGATCCGAGGTTACCTTGACTACAAAGACGATGACGACAAGCAATTGACAAGT
TTGTACAAAAAAGTTGGCATGTCAAACGTCCGAGTGTCTAACGGGAGCCCTAGCCTGGAGCGGATGGACG
CCAGGCAGGCGGAGCACCCCAAGCCCTCGGCCTGCAGGAACCTCTTCGGCCCGGTGGACCACGAAGAGTT
AACCCGGGACTTGGAGAAGCACTGCAGAGACATGGAAGAGGCGAGCCAGCGCAAGTGGAATTTCGATTTT
CAGAATCACAAACCCCTAGAGGGCAAGTACGAGTGGCAAGAGGTGGAGAAGGGCAGCTTGCCCGAGTTCT
ACTACAGACCCCCGCGGCCCCCCAAAGGTGCCTGCAAGGTGCCGGCGCAGGAGAGCCAGGATGGCAGCGG
GAGCCGCCCGGCGGCGCCTTTAATTGGGGCTCCGGCTAACTCTGAGGACACGCATTTGGTGGACCCAAAG
ACTGATCCGTCGGACAGCCAGACGGGGTTAGCGGAGCAATGCGCAGGAATAAGGAAGCGACCTGCAACCG
ACGATTCTTCTACTCAAAACAAAAGAGCCAACAGAACAGAAGAAAATGTTTCAGACGGTTCCCCAAATGC
CGGTTCTGTGGAGCAGACGCCCAAGAAGCCTGGCCTCAGAAGACGTCAAACGTACCCAACTTTCTTGTAC
AAAGTGGTTTGATCTAGTCGACCAATTCCGGTTATTTTCCACCATATTGCCGTCTTTTGGCAATGTGAGG
GCCCGGAAACCTGGCCCTGTCTTCTTGACGAGCATTCCTAGGGGTCTTTCCCCTCTCGCCAAAGGAATGC
AAGGTCTGTTGAATGTCGTGAAGGAAGCAGTTCCTCTGGAAGCTTCTTGAAGACAAACAACGTCTGTAGC
GACCCTTTGCAGGCAGCGGAACCCCCCACCTGGCGACAGGTGCCTCTGCGGCCAAAAGCCACGTGTATAA
GATACACCTGCAAAGGCGGCACAACCCCAGTGCCACGTTGTGAGTTGGATAGTTGTGGAAAGAGTCAAAT
GGCTCTCCTCAAGCGTATTCAACAAGGGGCTGAAGGATGCCCAGAAGGTACCCCATTGTATGGGATCTGA
TCTGGGGCCTCGGTGCACATGCTTTACATGTGTTTAGTCGAGGTTAAAAAACGTCTAGGCCCCCCGAACC
ACGGGGACGTGGTTTTCCTTTGAAAAACACGATGATAATACCATGATTGAACAAGATGGATTGCACGCAG
GTTCTCCGGCCGCTTGGGTGGAGAGGCTATTCGGCTATGACTGGGCACAACAGACAATCGGCTGCTCTGA
TGCCGCCGTGTTCCGGCTGTCAGCGCAGGGGCGCCCGGTTCTTTTTGTCAAGACCGACCTGTCCGGTGCC
CTGAATGAACTGCAGGACGAGGCAGCGCGGCTATCGTGGCTGGCCACGACGGGCGTTCCTTGCGCAGCTG
TGCTCGACGTTGTCACTGAAGCGGGAAGGGACTGGCTGCTATTGGGCGAAGTGCCGGGGCAGGATCTCCT
GTCATCTCACCTTGCTCCTGCCGAGAAAGTATCCATCATGGCTGATGCAATGCGGCGGCTGCATACGCTT
GATCCGGCTACCTGCCCATTCGACCACCAAGCGAAACATCGCATCGAGCGAGCACGTACTCGGATGGAAG
CCGGTCTTGTCGATCAGGATGATCTGGACGAAGAGCATCAGGGGCTCGCGCCAGCCGAACTGTTCGCCAG
GCTCAAGGCGCGCATGCCCGACGGCGAGGATCTCGTCGTGACCCATGGCGATGCCTGCTTGCCGAATATC
ATGGTGGAAAATGGCCGCTTTTCTGGATTCATCGACTGTGGCCGGCTGGGTGTGGCGGACCGCTATCAGG
ACATAGCGTTGGCTACCCGTGATATTGCTGAAGAGCTTGGCGGCGAATGGGCTGACCGCTTCCTCGTGCT
TTACGGTATCGCCGCTCCCGATTCGCAGCGCATCGCCTTCTATCGCCTTCTTGACGAGTTCTTCTGAGCG
GGACTCTGGGGTTCGCATCGATAAAATAAAAGATTTTATTTAGTCTCCAGAAAAAGGGGGGAATGAAAGA
CCCCACCTGTAGGTTTGGCAAGCTAGCTTAAGTAACGCCATTTTGCAAGGCATGGAAAAATACATAACTG
AGAATAGAGAAGTTCAGATCAAGGTCAGGAACAGATGGAACAGCTGAATATGGGCCAAACAGGATATCTG
TGGTAAGCAGTTCCTGCCCCGGCTCAGGGCCAAGAACAGATGGAACAGCTGAATATGGGCCAAACAGGAT
ATCTGTGGTAAGCAGTTCCTGCCCCGGCTCAGGGCCAAGAACAGATGGTCCCCAGATGCGGTCCAGCCCT
CAGCAGTTTCTAGAGAACCATCAGATGTTTCCAGGGTGCCCCAAGGACCTGAAATGACCCTGTGCCTTAT
TTGAACTAACCAATCAGTTCGCTTCTCGCTTCTGTTCGCGCGCTTCTGCTCCCCGAGCTCAATAAAAGAG
CCCACAACCCCTCACTCGGGGCGCCAGTCCTCCGATTGACTGAGTCGCCCGGGTACCCGTGTATCCAATA
AACCCTCTTGCAGTTGCATCCGACTTGTGGTCTCGCTGTTCCTTGGGAGGGTCTCCTCTGAGTGATTGAC
TACCCGTCAGCGGGGGTCTTTCACAGGCCAGTGGGGCCGCACTTTTCGGGGAAATGTGCGCGGAACCCCT
ATTTGTTTATTTTTCTAAATACATTCAAATATGTATCCGCTCATGAGACAATAACCCTGATAAATGCTTC
AATAATATTGAAAAAGGAAGAGTATGAGTATTCAACATTTCCGTGTCGCCCTTATTCCCTTTTTTGCGGC
ATTTTGCCTTCCTGTTTTTGCTCACCCAGAAACGCTGGTGAAAGTAAAAGATGCTGAAGATCAGTTGGGT
GCACGAGTGGGTTACATCGAACTGGATCTCAACAGCGGTAAGATCCTTGAGAGTTTTCGCCCCGAAGAAC
GTTTTCCAATGATGAGCACTTTTAAAGTTCTGCTATGTGGCGCGGTATTATCCCGTATTGACGCCGGGCA
AGAGCAACTCGGTCGCCGCATACACTATTCTCAGAATGACTTGGTTGAGTACTCACCAGTCACAGAAAAG
CATCTTACGGATGGCATGACAGTAAGAGAATTATGCAGTGCTGCCATAACCATGAGTGATAACACTGCGG
CCAACTTACTTCTGACAACGATCGGAGGACCGAAGGAGCTAACCGCTTTTTTGCACAACATGGGGGATCA
TGTAACTCGCCTTGATCGTTGGGAACCGGAGCTGAATGAAGCCATACCAAACGACGAGCGTGACACCACG
ATGCCTGTAGCAATGGCAACAACGTTGCGCAAACTATTAACTGGCGAACTACTTACTCTAGCTTCCCGGC
AACAATTAATAGACTGGATGGAGGCGGATAAAGTTGCAGGACCACTTCTGCGCTCGGCCCTTCCGGCTGG
CTGGTTTATTGCTGATAAATCTGGAGCCGGTGAGCGTGGGTCTCGCGGTATCATTGCAGCACTGGGGCCA
GATGGTAAGCCCTCCCGTATCGTAGTTATCTACACGACGGGGAGTCAGGCAACTATGGATGAACGAAATA
GACAGATCGCTGAGATAGGTGCCTCACTGATTAAGCATTGGTAACTGTCAGACCAAGTTTACTCATATAT
ACTTTAGATTGATTTGCGGCCGCGAAAAGGACAAGCAGCGAAAATTCACGCCCCCTTGGGAGGTGGCGGC
ATATGCAAAGGATAGCACTCCCACTCTACTACTGGGTATCATATGCTGACTGTATATGCATGAGGATAGC
ATATGCTACCCGGATACAGATTAGGATAGCATATACTACCCAGATATAGATTAGGATAGCATATGCTACC
CAGATATAGATTAGGATAGCCTATGCTACCCAGATATAAATTAGGATAGCATATACTACCCAGATATAGA
TTAGGATAGCATATGCTACCCAGATATAGATTAGGATAGCCTATGCTACCCAGATATAGATTAGGATAGC
ATATGCTATCCAGATATTTGGGTAGTATATGCTACCCATGGCAACATTAGCCCACCGTGCTCTCAGCGAC
CTCGTGAATATGAGGACCAACAACCCTGTGCTTGGCGCTCAGGCGCAAGTGTGTGTAATTTGTCCTCCAG
ATCGCAGCAATCGCGCCCCTATCTTGGCCCGCCCACCTACTTATGCAGGTATTCCCCGGGGTGCCATTAG
TGGTTTTGTGGGCAAGTGGTTTGACCGCAGTGGTTAGCGGGGTTACAATCAGCCAAGTTATTACACCCTT
ATTTTACAGTCCAAAACCGCAGGGCGGCGTGTGGGGGCTGACGCGTGCCCCCACTCCACAATTTCAAAAA
AAAGAGTGGCCACTTGTCTTTGTTTATGGGCCCCATTGGCGTGGAGCCCCGTTTAATTTTCGGGGGTGTT
AGAGACAACCAGTGGAGTCCGCTGCTGTCGGCGTCCACTCTCTTTCCCCTTGTTACAAATAGAGTGTAAC
AACATGGTTCACCTGTCTTGGTCCCTGCCTGGGACACATCTTAATAACCCCAGTATCATATTGCACTAGG
ATTATGTGTTGCCCATAGCCATAAATTCGTGTGAGATGGACATCCAGTCTTTACGGCTTGTCCCCACCCC
ATGGATTTCTATTGTTAAAGATATTCAGAATGTTTCATTCCTACACTAGTATTTATTGCCCAAGGGGTTT
GTGAGGGTTATATTGGTGTCATAGCACAATGCCACCACTGAACCCCCCGTCCAAATTTTATTCTGGGGGC
GTCACCTGAAACCTTGTTTTCGAGCACCTCACATACACCTTACTGTTCACAACTCAGCAGTTATTCTATT
AGCTAAACGAAGGAGAATGAAGAAGCAGGCGAAGATTCAGGAGAGTTCACTGCCCGCTCCTTGATCTTCA
GCCACTGCCCTTGTGACTAAAATGGTTCACTACCCTCGTGGAATCCTGACCCCATGTAAATAAAACCGTG
ACAGCTCATGGGGTGGGAGATATCGCTGTTCCTTAGGACCCTTTTACTAACCCTAATTCGATAGCATATG
CTTCCCGTTGGGTAACATATGCTATTGAATTAGGGTTAGTCTGGATAGTATATACTACTACCCGGGAAGC
ATATGCTACCCGTTTAGGGTTAACAAGGGGGCCTTATAAACACTATTGCTAATGCCCTCTTGAGGGTCCG
CTTATCGGTAGCTACACAGGCCCCTCTGATTGACGTTGGTGTAGCCTCCCGTAGTCTTCCTGGGCCCCTG
GGAGGTACATGTCGGCCGCAAAAGGATCTAGGTGAAGATCCTTTTTGATAATCTCATGACCAAAATCCCT
TAACGTGAGTTTTCGTTCCACTGAGCGTCAGACCCCGTAGAAAAGATCAAAGGATCTTCTTGAGATCCTT
TTTTTCTGCGCGTAATCTGCTGCTTGCAAACAAAAAAACCACCGCTACCAGCGGTGGTTTGTTTGCCGGA
TCAAGAGCTACCAACTCTTTTTCCGAAGGTAACTGGCTTCAGCAGAGCGCAGATACCAAATACTGTTCTT
CTAGTGTAGCCGTAGTTAGGCCACCACTTCAAGAACTCTGTAGCACCGCCTACATACCTCGCTCTGCTAA
TCCTGTTACCAGTGGCTGCTGCCAGTGGCGATAAGTCGTGTCTTACCGGGTTGGACTCAAGACGATAGTT
ACCGGATAAGGCGCAGCGGTCGGGCTGAACGGGGGGTTCGTGCACACAGCCCAGCTTGGAGCGAACGACC
TACACCGAACTGAGATACCTACAGCGTGAGCTATGAGAAAGCGCCACGCTTCCCGAAGGGAGAAAGGCGG
ACAGGTATCCGGTAAGCGGCAGGGTCGGAACAGGAGAGCGCACGAGGGAGCTTCCAGGGGGAAACGCCTG
GTATCTTTATAGTCCTGTCGGGTTTCGCCACCTCTGACTTGAGCGTCGATTTTTGTGATGCTCGTCAGGG
GGGCGGAGCCTATGGAAAAACGCCAGCAACGCGGCCTTTTTACGGTTCCTGGCCTTTTGCTGGCCTTTTG
CTCACATGTTCTTTCCTGCGTTATCCCCTGATTCTGTGGATAACCGTATTACCGCCTTTGAGTGAGCTGA
TACCGCTCGCCGCAGCCGAACGACCGAGCGCAGCGAGTCAGTGAGCGAGGAAGCGGAAGAGCGCCCAATA
CGCAAACCGCCTCTCCCCGCGCGTTGGCCGATTCATTAATG
