>Addgene plasmid #20420 | pWZL Neo Myr Flag CDKN1B | addgene partial sequence | sequence record 26242 | 20420 with pWZL-Fwd
CTCCTTCTCTAGGCGCCGGCCGGATCCAGAATTCGCCACCATGGGGTCTTCAAAATCTAAACCAAAGGAC
CCCAGCCAGCGCCGGCGCAGGATCCGAGGTTACCTTGACTACAAAGACGATGACGACAAGCAATTGACAA
GTTTGTACAAAAAAGTTGGCATGTCAAACGTCCGAGTGTCTAACGGGAGCCCTAGCCTGGAGCGGATGGA
CGCCAGGCAGGCGGAGCACCCCAAGCCCTCGGCCTGCAGGAACCTCTTCGGCCCGGTGGACCACGAAGAG
TTAACCCGGGACTTGGAGAAGCACTGCAGAGACATGGAAGAGGCGAGCCAGCGCAAGTGGAATTTCGATT
TTCAGAATCACAAACCCCTAGAGGGCAAGTACGAGTGGCAAGAGGTGGAGAAGGGCAGCTTGCCCGAGTT
CTACTACAGACCCCCGCGGCCCCCCAAAGGTGCCTGCAAGGTGCCGGCGCAGGAGAGCCAGGATGGCAGC
GGGAGCCGCCCGGCGGCGCCTTTAATTGGGGCTCCGGCTAACTCTGAGGACACGCATTTGGTGGACCCAA
AGACTGATCCGTCGGACAGCCAGACGGGGTTAGCGGAGCAATGCGCANGANTAAGGAAGCGACCTGCAAC
CGACGATTCTTCTACTCAAAACAAANNAGCCAACAGAACAGAAGAAAATG
